Addgene plasmid #190876: pAAV-CAG-EGFPnls barcode-210-SV40 polyA
Purpose: For barcoded retrograde labeling
Depositing lab: Yuejun Chen. Depositing organization: Center for Excellence in Brain Science and Intelligence Technology, Chinese Academy of Sciences. Publication: High-throughput mapping of single-neuron projection and molecular features by retrograde barcoded labeling. Xu P, Peng J, Yuan T, Chen Z, He H, Wu Z, Li T, Li X, Wang L, Gao L, Yan J, Wei W, Li CT, Luo ZG, Chen Y. Elife. 2024 Feb 23;13:e85419. doi: 10.7554/eLife.85419. PubMed 38390967.
Backbone
  Vector backbone: pAAV-CAG-tdTomato (codon diversified)(Plasmid #59462)
  Backbone manufacturer: Addgene
  Vector type: AAV
Growth in bacteria
  Bacterial resistance: Ampicillin, 100 μg/mL
  Growth temperature: 37°C
  Growth strain: NEB Stable
  Copy number: High Copy
Gene/Insert
  Gene/Insert name: EGFPnls-barcode210
  Species: Other
  Insert size (bp): 718
  Mutation: WT
  Cloning method: Restriction Enzyme; 5′ cloning site Unknown (unknown if destroyed)
  Sequencing primers: 3′ BGH
Terms and licenses: Academic/Nonprofit Terms; Industry Terms: Not Available to Industry
Depositor comments: Please visit https://doi.org/10.1101/2021.05.16.444258 for bioRxiv preprint.
How to cite: pAAV-CAG-EGFPnls barcode-210-SV40 polyA was a gift from Yuejun Chen (Addgene plasmid # 190876 ; http://n2t.net/addgene:190876 ; RRID:Addgene_190876)
