[The description below was written by a language model from this plasmid's Addgene catalogue record and pLannotate feature annotations shown in this document.]
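Description:
pAAV-CAG-EGFPnls barcode-210-SV40 polyA is an AAV transfer plasmid of about 5 kb, built on the pAAV-CAG-tdTomato (codon diversified) backbone with the original reporter replaced by a nuclear-localised EGFP carrying a sequence barcode. It is propagated in E. coli through a high-copy ColE1/pUC-type origin with ampicillin selection from the β-lactamase gene. An f1 phage origin and small lacZα and lacI remnants are leftovers of the cloning backbone. The annotated AAV2 inverted terminal repeats appear as fragments flanking the expression cassette. ITRs are the cis elements needed for replication and packaging of the intervening DNA into recombinant AAV particles, and their repetitive structure is consistent with the record's recombination-deficient growth strain.

Between the ITRs, expression is driven by the CAG promoter, annotated here as its parts: CMV immediate-early enhancer, chicken β-actin promoter, and chimeric β-actin/β-globin intron sequences. The short rabbit-type β-globin match just upstream of the reporter likely belongs to this promoter. The EGFP coding sequence follows. The nuclear localisation signal and the barcode named in the catalogue entry (barcode 210) are not separately annotated, and the unannotated stretch between EGFP and the polyadenylation region is a plausible location, though the record does not confirm it. The feature table shows a bovine growth hormone poly(A) signal followed by a short SV40-derived fragment, whereas the name refers only to an SV40 polyA.

The stated purpose is barcoded retrograde labeling. The associated work maps single-neuron projections together with molecular features. The numbered barcode suggests this is one of a series of differently barcoded constructs, and an expressed barcode could identify which virus labelled a GFP-positive nucleus. The record does not specify the capsid used.
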