Features (pLannotate 1.2.2; 17 found; start..end, strand, type, name):
      4..136     -  repeat_region  AAV2 ITR (fragment): inverted terminal repeat of adeno-associated virus serotype 2 inverted
    197..445     +  enhancer       CMV enhancer (fragment): human cytomegalovirus immediate early enhancer
    447..724     +  promoter       chicken β-actin promoter: No description available
    725..860     +  intron         hybrid intron (fragment): hybrid between chicken β-actin (CBA) and minute virus of mice (MMV) introns (Gray et al., 2011)
    949..1079    +  intron         chimeric intron (fragment): chimera between introns from chicken β-actin and rabbit β-globin
   1077..1139    +  CDS            HBB (fragment): HBB_LEPEU - Experimental evidence at protein level: Swiss-Prot protein existence level 1. Involved in oxygen transport from the lung to the various peripheral tissues. From Lepus europaeus (European hare).
   1154..1870    +  CDS            EGFP: EGFP is a basic (constitutively fluorescent) green fluorescent protein published in 1996, derived from Aequorea victoria. It is reported to be a rapidly-maturing weak dimer with moderate acid sensitivity.
   1984..2208    +  polyA_signal   bGH poly(A) signal: bovine growth hormone polyadenylation signal
   2234..2302    -  CDS            large T antigen (fragment): large T antigen from SV40 (simian virus 40)
   2373..2435    +  repeat_region  AAV2 ITR (fragment): inverted terminal repeat of adeno-associated virus serotype 2 inverted
   2453..2480    -  repeat_region  AAV2 ITR (fragment): inverted terminal repeat of adeno-associated virus serotype 2 inverted
   2478..2534    -  CDS            lacI (fragment): lac repressor; lacI; The lac repressor binds to the lac operator to inhibit transcription in E. coli. This inhibition can be relieved by adding lactose or isopropyl-β-D-thiogalactopyranoside (IPTG).
   2717..3305    -  rep_origin     ori: high-copy-number ColE1/pMB1/pBR322/pUC origin of replication
   3476..4336    -  CDS            AmpR: β-lactamase; bla; confers resistance to ampicillin, carbenicillin, and related antibiotics
   4337..4441    -  promoter       AmpR promoter: bla
   4494..4922    -  rep_origin     f1 ori (sequence partly withheld): f1 bacteriophage origin of replication; arrow indicates direction of (+) strand synthesis
   4927..9       -  CDS            lacZα (fragment) (across the origin): LacZα fragment of β-galactosidase; lacZ fragment
>Addgene plasmid #190876 | pAAV-CAG-EGFPnls barcode-210-SV40 polyA | addgene full sequence | sequence record 405467 | Addgene NGS Result
CGCCAGCTGCGCGCTCGCTCGCTCACTGAGGCCGCCCGGGCAAAGCCCGGGCGTCGGGCGACCTTTGGTC
GCCCGGCCTCAGTGAGCGAGCGAGCGCGCAGAGAGGGAGTGGCCAACTCCATCACTAGGGGTTCCTTGTA
GTTAATGATTAACCCGCCATGCTACTTATCTACGTAGCCATGCTCTAGGAAGAGTACCATTGACGTCAAT
AATGACGTATGTTCCCATAGTAACGCCAATAGGGACTTTCCATTGACGTCAATGGGTGGAGTATTTACGG
TAAACTGCCCACTTGGCAGTACATCAAGTGTATCATATGCCAAGTACGCCCCCTATTGACGTCAATGACG
GTAAATGGCCCGCCTGGCATTATGCCCAGTACATGACCTTATGGGACTTTCCTACTTGGCAGTACATCTA
CGTATTAGTCATCGCTATTACCATGGTCGAGGTGAGCCCCACGTTCTGCTTCACTCTCCCCATCTCCCCC
CCCTCCCCACCCCCAATTTTGTATTTATTTATTTTTTAATTATTTTGTGCAGCGATGGGGGCGGGGGGGG
GGGGGGGGCGCGCGCCRGGSGGGGCGGGGCGGGGCGAGGGGCGGGGCGGGGCGAGGCGGAGAGGTGCGGC
GGCAGCCAATCAGAGCGGCGCGCTCCGAAAGTTTCCTTTTATGGCGAGGCGGCGGCGGCGGCGGCCCTAT
AAAAAGCGAAGCGCGCGGCGGGCGGGAGTCGCTGCGCGCTGCCTTCGCCCCGTGCCCCGCTCCGCCGCCG
CCTCGCGCCGCCCGCCCCGGCTCTGACTGACCGCGTTACTCCCACAGGTGAGCGGGCGGGACGGCCCTTC
TCCTCCGGGCTGTAATTAGCGCTTGGTTTAATGACGGCTTGTTTCTTTTCTGTGGCTGCGTGAAAGCCTT
GAGGGGCTCCGGGAGGGCCCTTTGTGCGGGGGGAGCGGCTCGGGGCTGTCCGCGGGGGGACGGCTGCCTT
CGGGGGGGACGGGGCAGGGCGGGGTTCGGCTTCTGGCGTGTGACCGGCGGCTCTAGAGCCTCTGCTAACC
ATGTTCATGCCTTCTTCTTTTTCCTACAGCTCCTGGGCAACGTGCTGGTTATTGTGCTGTCTCATCATTT
TGGCAAAGAATTGGATCCGTCGACGCCGCCACCATGGTGAGCAAGGGCGAGGAGCTGTTCACCGGGGTGG
TGCCCATCCTGGTCGAGCTGGACGGCGACGTAAACGGCCACAAGTTCAGCGTGTCCGGCGAGGGCGAGGG
CGATGCCACCTACGGCAAGCTGACCCTGAAGTTCATCTGCACCACCGGCAAGCTGCCCGTGCCCTGGCCC
ACCCTCGTGACCACCCTGACCTACGGCGTGCAGTGCTTCAGCCGCTACCCCGACCACATGAAGCAGCACG
ACTTCTTCAAGTCCGCCATGCCCGAAGGCTACGTCCAGGAGCGCACCATCTTCTTCAAGGACGACGGCAA
CTACAAGACCCGCGCCGAGGTGAAGTTCGAGGGCGACACCCTGGTGAACCGCATCGAGCTGAAGGGCATC
GACTTCAAGGAGGACGGCAACATCCTGGGGCACAAGCTGGAGTACAACTACAACAGCCACAACGTCTATA
TCATGGCCGACAAGCAGAAGAACGGCATCAAGGTGAACTTCAAGATCCGCCACAACATCGAGGACGGCAG
CGTGCAGCTCGCCGACCACTACCAGCAGAACACCCCCATCGGCGACGGCCCCGTGCTGCTGCCCGACAAC
CACTACCTGAGCACCCAGTCCGCCCTGAGCAAAGACCCCAACGAGAAGCGCGATCACATGGTCCTGCTGG
AGTTCGTGACCGCCGCCGGGATCACTCTCGGCATGGACGAGCTGTACAAGAAGCGACCTGCCGCCACAAA
GAAGGCTGGACAGGCTAAGAAGAAGAAATAATGAGAATTCCCTGTATGCGTGGAGGGATCCAGGGCCCGT
TTAAACCCGCTGATCAGCCTCGACTGTGCCTTCTAGTTGCCAGCCATCTGTTGTTTGCCCCTCCCCCGTG
CCTTCCTTGACCATGGAAGGTGCCACTCCCACTGTCCTTTCCTAATAAAATGAGGAAATTGCATCGCATT
GTCTGAGTAGGTGTCATTCTATTCTGGGGGGTGGGGTGGGGCAGGACAGCAAGGGGGAGGATTGGGAAGA
CAATAGCAGGCATGCTGGGGATGCGGTGGGCTCTATGGGTTAACAACAACAATTGCATTCATTTTATGTT
TCAGGTTCAGGGGGAGATGTGGGAGGTTTTTTAAAGCAAGTAAAACCTCTACAAATGTGGTAAAATCGAT
AAGGATCTTCCTAGAGCATGGCTACGTAGATAAGTAGCATGGCGGGTTAATCATTAACTACAAGGAACCC
CTAGTGATGGAGTTGGCCACTCCCTCTCTGCGCGCTCGCTCGCTCACTGAGGCCGCCCGGGCTTTGCCCG
GGCGGCCTCAGTGAGCGAGCGAGCGCGCAGCTGCATTAATGAATCGGCCAACGCGCGGGGAGAGGCGGTT
TGCGTATTGGGCGCTCTTCCGCTTCCTCGCTCACTGACTCGCTGCGCTCGGTCGTTCGGCTGCGGCGAGC
GGTATCAGCTCACTCAAAGGCGGTAATACGGTTATCCACAGAATCAGGGGATAACGCAGGAAAGAACATG
TGAGCAAAAGGCCAGCAAAAGGCCAGGAACCGTAAAAAGGCCGCGTTGCTGGCGTTTTTCCATAGGCTCC
GCCCCCCTGACGAGCATCACAAAAATCGACGCTCAAGTCAGAGGTGGCGAAACCCGACAGGACTATAAAG
ATACCAGGCGTTTCCCCCTGGAAGCTCCCTCGTGCGCTCTCCTGTTCCGACCCTGCCGCTTACCGGATAC
CTGTCCGCCTTTCTCCCTTCGGGAAGCGTGGCGCTTTCTCATAGCTCACGCTGTAGGTATCTCAGTTCGG
TGTAGGTCGTTCGCTCCAAGCTGGGCTGTGTGCACGAACCCCCCGTTCAGCCCGACCGCTGCGCCTTATC
CGGTAACTATCGTCTTGAGTCCAACCCGGTAAGACACGACTTATCGCCACTGGCAGCAGCCACTGGTAAC
AGGATTAGCAGAGCGAGGTATGTAGGCGGTGCTACAGAGTTCTTGAAGTGGTGGCCTAACTACGGCTACA
CTAGAAGAACAGTATTTGGTATCTGCGCTCTGCTGAAGCCAGTTACCTTCGGAAAAAGAGTTGGTAGCTC
TTGATCCGGCAAACAAACCACCGCTGGTAGCGGTGGTTTTTTTGTTTGCAAGCAGCAGATTACGCGCAGA
AAAAAAGGATCTCAAGAAGATCCTTTGATCTTTTCTACGGGGTCTGACGCTCAGTGGAACGAAAACTCAC
GTTAAGGGATTTTGGTCATGAGATTATCAAAAAGGATCTTCACCTAGATCCTTTTAAATTAAAAATGAAG
TTTTAAATCAATCTAAAGTATATATGAGTAAACTTGGTCTGACAGTTACCAATGCTTAATCAGTGAGGCA
CCTATCTCAGCGATCTGTCTATTTCGTTCATCCATAGTTGCCTGACTCCCCGTCGTGTAGATAACTACGA
TACGGGAGGGCTTACCATCTGGCCCCAGTGCTGCAATGATACCGCGAGACCCACGCTCACCGGCTCCAGA
TTTATCAGCAATAAACCAGCCAGCCGGAAGGGCCGAGCGCAGAAGTGGTCCTGCAACTTTATCCGCCTCC
ATCCAGTCTATTAATTGTTGCCGGGAAGCTAGAGTAAGTAGTTCGCCAGTTAATAGTTTGCGCAACGTTG
TTGCCATTGCTACAGGCATCGTGGTGTCACGCTCGTCGTTTGGTATGGCTTCATTCAGCTCCGGTTCCCA
ACGATCAAGGCGAGTTACATGATCCCCCATGTTGTGCAAAAAAGCGGTTAGCTCCTTCGGTCCTCCGATC
GTTGTCAGAAGTAAGTTGGCCGCAGTGTTATCACTCATGGTTATGGCAGCACTGCATAATTCTCTTACTG
TCATGCCATCCGTAAGATGCTTTTCTGTGACTGGTGAGTACTCAACCAAGTCATTCTGAGAATAGTGTAT
GCGGCGACCGAGTTGCTCTTGCCCGGCGTCAATACGGGATAATACCGCGCCACATAGCAGAACTTTAAAA
GTGCTCATCATTGGAAAACGTTCTTCGGGGCGAAAACTCTCAAGGATCTTACCGCTGTTGAGATCCAGTT
CGATGTAACCCACTCGTGCACCCAACTGATCTTCAGCATCTTTTACTTTCACCAGCGTTTCTGGGTGAGC
AAAAACAGGAAGGCAAAATGCCGCAAAAAAGGGAATAAGGGCGACACGGAAATGTTGAATACTCATACTC
TTCCTTTTTCAATATTATTGAAGCATTTATCAGGGTTATTGTCTCATGAGCGGATACATATTTGAATGTA
TTTAGAAAAATAAACAAATAGGGGTTCCGCGCACATTTCCCCGAAAAGTGCCACCTAAATTGTAAGCGTT
AATATTTTGTTAAAATTCGCGTTAAATTTTTGTTAAATCAGCTCATTTTTTAACCAATAGGCCGAAATCG
GCAAAATCCCTTATAAATCAAAAGAATAGACCGAGATAGGGT
[37 nt withheld, positions 4593-4629]
AAAGAACGTGGACTCCAACGTCAAAGG
[49 nt withheld, positions 4657-4705]
T
[91 nt withheld, positions 4707-4797]
G
[124 nt withheld, positions 4799-4922]
CCCATTCGCCATTCAGGCTGCGCAACTGTTGGGAAGGGCGATCGGTGCGGGCCTCTTCGCTATTA
