>Addgene plasmid #190876 | pAAV-CAG-EGFPnls barcode-210-SV40 polyA | depositor partial sequence | sequence record 369975 | Barcode210
CCTGTATGCGTGGAG
